Addgene plasmid #244190: L4866 IL-10Rb NTEVp chain, IL-10Ra CTEVp chain with ZF1a in MGEV
Purpose: Multigene vector for constitutive expression of mTagBFP2, IL-10Rb NTEVp chain with human IgG VH signal peptide, and IL-10Ra CTEVp chain with ZF1a
Depositing lab: Joshua Leonard. Depositing organization: Northwestern University. Publication: Conversion of natural cytokine receptors into orthogonal synthetic biosensors. Edelstein HI, Cosio A, Ezekiel ML, Corcoran WK, Morris AH, Leonard JN. Nat Chem Biol. 2025 Aug 22:10.1038/s41589-025-01986-1. doi: 10.1038/s41589-025-01986-1. PubMed 40846994.
Backbone
  Vector backbone: pPD1179 Multigene Expression Destination Vector
  Vector type: Mammalian Expression, Synthetic Biology
Growth in bacteria
  Bacterial resistance: Kanamycin, 50 μg/mL
  Growth temperature: 30°C
  Growth strain: NEB Stable
  Copy number: Low Copy
Gene/Insert
  Gene/Insert name: mTagBFP2; IL-10Rb NTEVp chain with human IgG VH signal sequence; IL-10Ra CTEVp chain with ZF1 synTF
  Species: H. sapiens (human), Synthetic
  Mutation: NTEVp_75S, CTEVp_190K
  Promoter: hEF1a, CMV
  Tag / fusion protein: 3xFLAG (N terminal on insert)
  Cloning method: Golden Gate
Terms and licenses: Academic/Nonprofit Terms; Industry Terms: Not Available to Industry
Depositor comments: Please visit https://doi.org/10.1101/2024.03.23.586421 for bioRxiv preprint.
How to cite: L4866 IL-10Rb NTEVp chain, IL-10Ra CTEVp chain with ZF1a in MGEV was a gift from Joshua Leonard (Addgene plasmid # 244190 ; http://n2t.net/addgene:244190 ; RRID:Addgene_244190)
