[The description below was written by a language model from this plasmid's Addgene catalogue record and pLannotate feature annotations shown in this document.]
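Description:
L4866 is a 14.6 kb multigene mammalian expression plasmid assembled by Golden Gate cloning into the pPD1179 Multigene Expression Destination Vector. It is maintained in E. coli through a ColE1/pUC-type origin and a kanamycin resistance gene (neo/nptII) followed by a lambda t0 terminator. The record lists it as low copy, propagated in a recombination-reducing strain, which fits a plasmid that repeats the same promoter and polyadenylation elements several times. An f1 origin is also present, along with an SV40 promoter and poly(A) flanking only a short fragment of a bleomycin-resistance gene, so no intact mammalian selection marker is annotated.

The payload is three tandem, same-orientation transcription units, each ending in a bGH poly(A) signal. The first uses the CMV enhancer/promoter to express mTagBFP2 constitutively, giving a blue fluorescent marker for cells that received the plasmid. The second and third each use the human EF-1α promoter with its intron. One encodes an IL-10Rb fragment preceded by a human IgG VH signal peptide and fused to the N-terminal half of split TEV protease (NTEVp, 75S mutation). The other encodes an IL-10Ra fragment fused to the C-terminal half (CTEVp, 190K mutation), followed by the ZF1a zinc-finger synthetic transcription factor. An N-terminal 3xFLAG tag is recorded, but it is not annotated in the feature table.

The design suggests that IL-10-driven association of the two receptor chains reconstitutes TEV protease, which would release the tethered transcription factor to drive a separate ZF1-responsive reporter. This converts a natural cytokine receptor into an orthogonal synthetic biosensor. The cleavage site and the transcription factor's activation domain are not individually annotated.
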