Features (pLannotate 1.2.2; 42 found; start..end, strand, type, name):
     16..68      -  misc_feature   bom (fragment): basis of mobility region from pBR322
    270..322     -  misc_feature   bom (fragment): basis of mobility region from pBR322
    477..856     +  enhancer       CMV enhancer: human cytomegalovirus immediate early enhancer
    857..1060    +  promoter       CMV promoter: human cytomegalovirus (CMV) immediate early promoter
   1056..1089    +  LTR            5' LTR (truncated) (fragment): truncated 5' long terminal repeat (LTR) from HIV-1
   1105..1123    +  promoter       T7 promoter: promoter for bacteriophage T7 RNA polymerase
   1149..1859    +  CDS            mTagBFP2: mTagBFP2 is a basic (constitutively fluorescent) blue fluorescent protein published in 2011, derived from Entacmaea quadricolor. It is reported to be a very rapidly-maturing monomer with very low acid sensitivity.
   1913..2024    +  polyA_signal   bGH poly(A) signal: bovine growth hormone polyadenylation signal
   2509..2534    -  misc_feature   MCS (fragment): pBluescript multiple cloning site
   3205..3416    +  promoter       EF-1α core promoter: core promoter for human elongation factor EF-1α
   3417..3530    +  intron         EF-1α intron A (fragment): intron upstream of the start codon of human EF-1α
   4156..4359    +  intron         EF-1α intron A: truncated intron upstream of the start codon of human EF-1α
   4368..4402    +  promoter       TRE3GV promoter (fragment): 3rd-generation Tet-responsive promoter that can be activated by binding of Tet-On® 3G, optimized for retroviral and lentiviral vectors
   4481..4540    +  CDS            IGHV3-23 (fragment): HV323_HUMAN - Experimental evidence at protein level: Swiss-Prot protein existence level 1. V region of the variable domain of immunoglobulin heavy chains that participates in the antigen recognition (PubMed:24600447). Immunoglobulins, also known as antibodies, are membrane-bound or secreted glycoproteins produced by B lymphocytes. In the recognition phase of humoral immunity, the membrane-bound immunoglobulins serve as receptors which, upon binding of a specific antigen, trigger the clonal expansion and differentiation of B lymphocytes into immunoglobulins- secreting plasma cells. Secreted im
   4604..5299    +  CDS            IL10RB (fragment): I10R2_HUMAN - Also known as CRFB4, D21S58, D21S66. Experimental evidence at protein level: Swiss-Prot protein existence level 1. Shared cell surface receptor required for the activation of five class 2 cytokines: IL10, IL22, IL26, IL28, and IFNL1. The IFNLR1/IL10RB dimer is a receptor for the cytokine ligands IFNL2 and IFNL3 and mediates their antiviral activity. The ligand/receptor complex stimulate the activation of the JAK/STAT signaling pathway leading to the expression of IFN-stimulated genes (ISG), which contribute to the antiviral state. From Homo sapiens (Human).
   5309..5656    +  CDS            TEV protease (fragment): tobacco etch virus protease (Kapust et al., 2001)
   5710..5821    +  polyA_signal   bGH poly(A) signal: bovine growth hormone polyadenylation signal
   6306..6331    -  misc_feature   MCS (fragment): pBluescript multiple cloning site
   7002..7213    +  promoter       EF-1α core promoter: core promoter for human elongation factor EF-1α
   7214..7327    +  intron         EF-1α intron A (fragment): intron upstream of the start codon of human EF-1α
   7953..8156    +  intron         EF-1α intron A: truncated intron upstream of the start codon of human EF-1α
   8165..8199    +  promoter       TRE3GV promoter (fragment): 3rd-generation Tet-responsive promoter that can be activated by binding of Tet-On® 3G, optimized for retroviral and lentiviral vectors
   8278..9138    +  CDS            IL10RA (fragment): I10R1_HUMAN - Also known as IL10R. Experimental evidence at protein level: Swiss-Prot protein existence level 1. Cell surface receptor for the cytokine IL10 that participates in IL10-mediated anti-inflammatory functions, limiting excessive tissue disruption caused by inflammation. Upon binding to IL10, induces a conformational change in IL10RB, allowing IL10RB to bind IL10 as well (PubMed:16982608). In turn, the heterotetrameric assembly complex, composed of two subunits of IL10RA and IL10RB, activates the kinases JAK1 and TYK2 that are constitutively associated with IL10RA and IL10RB respecti
   9145..9498    +  CDS            TEV protease (fragment): tobacco etch virus protease (Kapust et al., 2001)
   9801..9840    +  CDS            CCR5TC (fragment): zinc-finger domain from the CCR5-224 (+) zinc-finger nuclease that recognizes the left half-site target sequence in the human CCR5 gene (Perez et al., 2008; Gross et al., 2013)
  10107..10218   +  polyA_signal   bGH poly(A) signal: bovine growth hormone polyadenylation signal
  10703..10728   -  misc_feature   MCS (fragment): pBluescript multiple cloning site
  11120..11231   +  polyA_signal   bGH poly(A) signal: bovine growth hormone polyadenylation signal
  11348..11369   +  promoter       SV40 promoter (fragment): SV40 enhancer and early promoter
  11390..11818   +  rep_origin     f1 ori (sequence partly withheld): f1 bacteriophage origin of replication; arrow indicates direction of (+) strand synthesis
  11823..11845   +  promoter       SV40 promoter (fragment): SV40 enhancer and early promoter
  11846..12037   +  promoter       SV40 promoter: SV40 early promoter
  12064..12162   +  CDS            ble (fragment): BLE_KLEPN - Experimental evidence at protein level: Swiss-Prot protein existence level 1. Binding protein with a strong affinity to the bleomycin family of antibiotics. Binds to CL990; an antimitotic-antibiotic compound. From Klebsiella pneumoniae.
  12157..12278   +  polyA_signal   SV40 poly(A) signal: SV40 polyadenylation signal
  12349..12371   -  protein_bind   lac operator (fragment): The lac repressor binds to the lac operator to inhibit transcription in E. coli. This inhibition can be relieved by adding lactose or isopropyl-β-D-thiogalactopyranoside (IPTG). lac repressor encoded by lacI
  12375..12405   -  promoter       lac promoter: promoter for the E. coli lac operon
  12420..12441   -  protein_bind   CAP binding site: CAP binding activates transcription in the presence of cAMP. E. coli catabolite activator protein
  12454..12546   -  CDS            lacI (fragment): lac repressor; lacI; The lac repressor binds to the lac operator to inhibit transcription in E. coli. This inhibition can be relieved by adding lactose or isopropyl-β-D-thiogalactopyranoside (IPTG).
  12729..13317   -  rep_origin     ori: high-copy-number ColE1/pMB1/pBR322/pUC origin of replication
  13525..13619   -  terminator     lambda t0 terminator: transcription terminator from phage lambda
  13653..14444   -  CDS            neo: KKA2_KLEPN - Also known as kan, nptII. Experimental evidence at protein level: Swiss-Prot protein existence level 1. Resistance to kanamycin, neomycin, paromomycin, ribostamycin, butirosin and gentamicin B. From Klebsiella pneumoniae.
  14476..14580   -  CDS            tnpA (fragment): TN5P_ECOLX - Also known as tnp. Experimental evidence at protein level: Swiss-Prot protein existence level 1. Mediates transposition of transposon Tn5 by a 'cut and paste' mechanism. First, the monomeric transposase binds the 19 bp inverted DNA repeats flanking the transposon. Then, dimerization of the DNA- bound transposase creates a synaptic DNA complex. After nicking of the first DNA strand, excision of the transposon proceeds through a series of intermediates. The transposase then mediates the insertion of the transposon at a new site by strand transfer. The activity of the wild- type tran
>Addgene plasmid #244190 | L4866 IL-10Rb NTEVp chain, IL-10Ra CTEVp chain with ZF1a in MGEV | addgene full sequence | sequence record 489496 | Addgene NGS Result
GATCTCCCGATCCCCTATGGTGCACTCTCAGTACAATCTGCTCTGATGCCGCATAGTTAAGCCAGTATCT
GCTCCCTGCTTGTGTGTTGGAGGTCGCTGAGTAGTGCGCGAGCAAAATTTAAGCTACAACAAGGCAAGGC
TTGACCGACAATTGCATGAAGAATCTGCTTAGGGTTAGGCGTTTTGCGCTGCTTCGCGATGTACGGGCCA
GATATACGCGTTGCCAAGGTCTTGACAAACGAGTGCTAGTACAAGATCTCCCGATCCCCTATGGTGCACT
CTCAGTACAATCTGCTCTGATGCCGCATAGTTAAGCCAGTATCTGCTCCCTGCTTGTGTGTTGGAGGTCG
CTGAGTAGTGCGCGAGCAAAATTTAAGCTACAACAAGGCAAGGCTTGACCGACAATTGCATGAAGAATCT
GCTTAGGGTTAGGCGTTTTGCGCTGCTTCGCGATGTACGGGCCAGATATACGCGTTGACATTGATTATTG
ACTAGTTATTAATAGTAATCAATTACGGGGTCATTAGTTCATAGCCCATATATGGAGTTCCGCGTTACAT
AACTTACGGTAAATGGCCCGCCTGGCTGACCGCCCAACGACCCCCGCCCATTGACGTCAATAATGACGTA
TGTTCCCATAGTAACGCCAATAGGGACTTTCCATTGACGTCAATGGGTGGAGTATTTACGGTAAACTGCC
CACTTGGCAGTACATCAAGTGTATCATATGCCAAGTACGCCCCCTATTGACGTCAATGACGGTAAATGGC
CCGCCTGGCATTATGCCCAGTACATGACCTTATGGGACTTTCCTACTTGGCAGTACATCTACGTATTAGT
CATCGCTATTACCATGGTGATGCGGTTTTGGCAGTACATCAATGGGCGTGGATAGCGGTTTGACTCACGG
GGATTTCCAAGTCTCCACCCCATTGACGTCAATGGGAGTTTGTTTTGGCACCAAAATCAACGGGACTTTC
CAAAATGTCGTAACAACTCCGCCCCATTGACGCAAATGGGCGGTAGGCGTGTACGGTGGGAGGTCTATAT
AAGCAGAGCTCTCTGGCTAACTAGAGAACCCACTGCTTACTGGCTTATCGAAATTAATACGACTCACTAT
AGGGAGTCCCAAGCTGGCTAGCGCCACCATGGTTTCCAAGGGCGAAGAACTGATCAAAGAAAACATGCAC
ATGAAGCTCTACATGGAAGGCACCGTGGACAACCACCACTTCAAGTGTACCAGCGAAGGCGAGGGCAAGC
CTTACGAGGGCACCCAGACCATGAGAATCAAGGTGGTGGAAGGCGGCCCTCTGCCTTTCGCCTTTGATAT
CCTGGCCACCAGCTTTCTGTACGGCAGCAAGACCTTCATCAATCACACCCAGGGCATCCCCGATTTCTTC
AAGCAGAGCTTCCCCGAGGGCTTCACCTGGGAGAGAGTGACCACATACGAGGATGGCGGCGTGCTGACAG
CCACACAGGATACAAGCCTCCAGGACGGCTGCCTGATCTACAACGTGAAGATCCGGGGCGTGAACTTCAC
CAGCAACGGCCCCGTGATGCAGAAGAAAACCCTTGGCTGGGAAGCCTTCACCGAGACACTGTATCCTGCC
GATGGCGGCCTGGAAGGCAGAAACGATATGGCCCTGAAGCTCGTCGGCGGCTCTCACCTGATTGCCAATG
CCAAGACCACCTACAGAAGCAAGAAGCCCGCCAAGAACCTGAAGATGCCCGGCGTGTACTACGTGGACTA
CCGGCTGGAAAGAATCAAAGAGGCCAACAACGAGACATACGTGGAACAGCACGAGGTGGCCGTGGCCAGA
TACTGTGATCTGCCTTCTAAGCTGGGCCACAAGCTGAACTGAGCGGCCGCTCGAGTCTAGAGGGCCCGTT
TAAACCCGCTGATCAGCCTCGACTGTGCCTTCTAGTTGCCAGCCATCTGTTGTTTGCCCCTCCCCCGTGC
CTTCCTTGACCCTGGAAGGTGCCACTCCCACTGTCCTTTCCTAATAAAATGAGGAAATTGCATCGCATTG
TCTGAGTAGGTGTCATTCTATTCTGGGGGGTGGGGTGGGGCAGGACAGCAAGGGGGAGGATTGGGAAGTC
AATAGCAGGCATGCTGGGGATGCGGTGGGCTCTATGGCTTCTGAGGCAGGTCGAGGGTACATGCGCCTTA
CTCCTTGTGAGCGCATCGCGATAAGCTCTAGAGGGACAGCCCCCCCCCAAAGCCCCCAGGGATGTAATTA
CGTCCCTCCCCCGCTAGGGGGCAGCAGCGAGCCGCCCGGGGCTCCGCTCCGGTCCGGCGCTCCCCCCGCA
TCCCCGAGCCGGCAGCGTGCGGGGACAGCCCGGGCACGGGGAAGGTGGCACGGGATCGCTTTCCTCTGAA
CGCTTCTCGCTGCTCTTTGAGCCTGCAGACACCTGGGGGGATACGGGGAAAAAGCTTTAGGCTGAAAGAG
AGATTTAGAATGACAGAATCATAGAACGGCCTGCGTACGGATGGGGCTCTAGCTCTAGAGCTTGATATCG
AATTCCTGCAGCCCCGCTAGAGGGACAGCCCCCCCCCAAAGCCCCCAGGGATGTAATTACGTCCCTCCCC
CGCTAGGGGGCAGCAGCGAGCCGCCCGGGGCTCCGCTCCGGTCCGGCGCTCCCCCCGCATCCCCGAGCCG
GCAGCGTGCGGGGACAGCCCGGGCACGGGGAAGGTGGCACGGGATCGCTTTCCTCTGAACGCTTCTCGCT
GCTCTTTGAGCCTGCAGACACCTGGGGGGATACGGGGAAAAAGCTTTAGGCTGAAAGAGAGATTTAGAAT
GACAGAATCATAGAACGGCCTGGGCGCGCCTGGTGGCGAACGATCAACAGACGGGAGAGGGCAAAACCGA
TGTTGACGGACTAATCCTGACAAGATCTGGGGAGGTCGCTGAGTAGTGCGCGAGCAAAATTTAAGCTACA
ACAAGGCAAGGCTTGACCGACAATTGCATGAAGAATCTGCTTAGGGTTAGGCGTTTTGCGCTGCTTCGCG
ATGTACGGGCCAGATATACGCGTGAGTAATTCATACAAAAGGACTCGCCCCTGCCTTGGGGAATCCCAGG
GACCGTCGTTAAACTCCCACTAACGTAGAACCCAGAGATCGCTGCGTTCCCGCCCCCTCACCCGCCCGCT
CTCGTCATCACTGAGGTGGAGAAGAGCATGCGTGAGGCTCCGGTGCCCGTCAGTGGGCAGAGCGCACATC
GCCCACAGTCCCCGAGAAGTTGGGGGGAGGGGTCGGCAATTGAACCGGTGCCTAGAGAAGGTGGCGCGGG
GTAAACTGGGAAAGTGATGTCGTGTACTGGCTCCGCCTTTTTCCCGAGGGTGGGGGAGAACCGTATATAA
GTGCAGTAGTCGCCGTGAACGTTCTTTTTCGCAACGGGTTTGCCGCCAGAACACAGGTAAGTGCCGTGTG
TGGTTCCCGCGGGCCTGGCCTCTTTACGGGTTATGGCCCTTGCGTGCCTTGAATTACTTCCACGCCCCTG
GCTGCAGTACGTGATTCTTGATCCCGAGCTTCGGGTTGGAAGTGGGTGGGAGAGTTCGAGGCCTTGCGCT
TAAGGAGCCCCTTCGCCTCGTGCTTGAGTTGAGGCCTGGCTTGGGCGCTGGGGCCGCCGCGTGCGAATCT
GGTGGCACCTTCGCGCCTGTCTCGCTGCTTTCGATAAGTCTCTAGCCATTTAAAATTTTTGATGACCTGC
TGCGACGCTTTTTTTCTGGCAAGATAGTCTTGTAAATGCGGGCCAAGATCTGCACACTGGTATTTCGGTT
TTTGGGGCCGCGGGCGGCGACGGGGCCCGTGCGTCCCAGCGCACATGTTCGGCGAGGCGGGGCCTGCGAG
CGCGGCCACCGAGAATCGGACGGGGGTAGTCTCAAGCTGGCCGGCCTGCTCTGGTGCCTGGCCTCGCGCC
GCCGTGTATCGCCCCGCCCTGGGCGGCAAGGCTGGCCCGGTCGGCACCAGTTGCGTGAGCGGAAAGATGG
CCGCTTCCCGGCCCTGCTGCAGGGAGCTCAAAATGGAGGACGCGGCGCTCGGGAGAGCGGGCGGGTGAGT
CACCCACACAAAGGAAAAGGGCCTTTCCGTCCTCAGCCGTCGCTTCATGTGACTCCACGGAGTACCGGGC
GCCGTCCAGGCACCTCGATTAGTTCTCGAGCTTTTGGAGTACGTCGTCTTTAGGTTGGGGGGAGGGGTTT
TATGCGATGGAGTTTCCCCACACTGAGTGGGTGGAGACTGAAGTTAGGCCAGCTTGGCACTTGATGTAAT
TCTCCTTGGAATTTGCCCTTTTTGAGTTTGGATCTTGGTTCATTCTCAAGCCTCAGACAGTGGTTCAAAG
TTTTTTTCTTCCATTTCAGGTGTCGTGAGAGCTCGTTTAGTGAACCGTCAGATCGCCTGGAGACGCCATC
CACGCTGTTTTGACCTCCATAGAAGAGAACGGGACCGATCCAAATTCTCGAGGCTAGCTGTACAGCCACC
ATGGAGTTTGGCCTGAGCTGGCTGTTTCTGGTGGCCATTCTGAAGGGCGTGCAGTGCGACTACAAGGACC
ACGACGGCGATTATAAGGATCATGACATCGATTACAAGGACGATGACGACAAGATGGTGCCTCCACCTGA
GAACGTGCGGATGAACAGCGTGAACTTCAAGAACATCCTCCAGTGGGAGAGCCCCGCCTTCGCCAAGGGA
AATCTGACCTTCACAGCCCAGTACCTGAGCTACCGGATCTTCCAGGACAAGTGCATGAACACCACACTGA
CCGAGTGCGACTTCAGCAGCCTGTCTAAGTACGGCGATCACACCCTGAGAGTGCGGGCCGAGTTTGCCGA
TGAGCACAGCGATTGGGTCAACATCACATTCTGCCCCGTGGACGACACCATCATCGGCCCACCTGGAATG
CAGGTTGAGGTGCTGGCCGATAGCCTGCACATGAGATTTCTGGCCCCTAAGATCGAGAACGAGTACGAGA
CATGGACCATGAAGAACGTCTACAACAGCTGGACCTACAACGTGCAGTACTGGAAGAACGGCACCGACGA
GAAGTTCCAGATCACCCCTCAGTACGACTTCGAGGTGCTGCGGAACCTGGAACCTTGGACCACCTACTGT
GTGCAAGTGCGGGGCTTCCTGCCTGACAGAAACAAAGCTGGCGAGTGGAGCGAGCCTGTGTGCGAGCAGA
CAACCCACGATGAGACAGTGCCCTCTTGGATGGTGGCCGTGATCCTGATGGCCAGCGTGTTCATGGTTTG
CCTGGCTCTGCTGGGCTGCTTCGCTCTGCTTTGGTGCGTCTACAAGAAGGGCGCCGAGAGCTTGTTTAAG
GGGCCGCGTGATTACAACCCGATATCGAGCACCATTTGTCATTTGACGAATGAATCTGATGGGCACACAA
CATCGTTGTATGGTATTGGATTTGGTCCCTTCATCATTACAAACAAGCACTTGTTTAGAAGAAATAATGG
AACACTGTTGGTCCAATCACTACATGGTGTATTCAAGGTCAAGAACACCACGACTTTGCAACAAAGCCTC
ATTGATGGGAGGGACATGATAATTATTCGCATGCCTAAGGATTTCCCACCATTTCCTCAAAAGCTGAAAT
TTAGAGAGCCACAAAGGGAAGAGCGCATATGTCTTGTGACAACCAACTTCCAAACTTAGGCGGCCGCTCG
AGTCTAGAGGGCCCGTTTAAACCCGCTGATCAGCCTCGACTGTGCCTTCTAGTTGCCAGCCATCTGTTGT
TTGCCCCTCCCCCGTGCCTTCCTTGACCCTGGAAGGTGCCACTCCCACTGTCCTTTCCTAATAAAATGAG
GAAATTGCATCGCATTGTCTGAGTAGGTGTCATTCTATTCTGGGGGGTGGGGTGGGGCAGGACAGCAAGG
GGGAGGATTGGGAAGTCAATAGCAGGCATGCTGGGGATGCGGTGGGCTCTATGGCTTCTGAGGCAGGTCG
AAGAACTATTTCCTGGCTGTTACGCGAGCGCATCGCGATAAGCTCTAGAGGGACAGCCCCCCCCCAAAGC
CCCCAGGGATGTAATTACGTCCCTCCCCCGCTAGGGGGCAGCAGCGAGCCGCCCGGGGCTCCGCTCCGGT
CCGGCGCTCCCCCCGCATCCCCGAGCCGGCAGCGTGCGGGGACAGCCCGGGCACGGGGAAGGTGGCACGG
GATCGCTTTCCTCTGAACGCTTCTCGCTGCTCTTTGAGCCTGCAGACACCTGGGGGGATACGGGGAAAAA
GCTTTAGGCTGAAAGAGAGATTTAGAATGACAGAATCATAGAACGGCCTGCGTACGGATGGGGCTCTAGC
TCTAGAGCTTGATATCGAATTCCTGCAGCCCCGCTAGAGGGACAGCCCCCCCCCAAAGCCCCCAGGGATG
TAATTACGTCCCTCCCCCGCTAGGGGGCAGCAGCGAGCCGCCCGGGGCTCCGCTCCGGTCCGGCGCTCCC
CCCGCATCCCCGAGCCGGCAGCGTGCGGGGACAGCCCGGGCACGGGGAAGGTGGCACGGGATCGCTTTCC
TCTGAACGCTTCTCGCTGCTCTTTGAGCCTGCAGACACCTGGGGGGATACGGGGAAAAAGCTTTAGGCTG
AAAGAGAGATTTAGAATGACAGAATCATAGAACGGCCTGGGCGCGCCTGGTGGCGAACGATCAACAGACG
GGAGAGGACTAAATAGTAGTTCAGACGCCGTTAAGCGCAAGATCTGGGGAGGTCGCTGAGTAGTGCGCGA
GCAAAATTTAAGCTACAACAAGGCAAGGCTTGACCGACAATTGCATGAAGAATCTGCTTAGGGTTAGGCG
TTTTGCGCTGCTTCGCGATGTACGGGCCAGATATACGCGTGAGTAATTCATACAAAAGGACTCGCCCCTG
CCTTGGGGAATCCCAGGGACCGTCGTTAAACTCCCACTAACGTAGAACCCAGAGATCGCTGCGTTCCCGC
CCCCTCACCCGCCCGCTCTCGTCATCACTGAGGTGGAGAAGAGCATGCGTGAGGCTCCGGTGCCCGTCAG
TGGGCAGAGCGCACATCGCCCACAGTCCCCGAGAAGTTGGGGGGAGGGGTCGGCAATTGAACCGGTGCCT
AGAGAAGGTGGCGCGGGGTAAACTGGGAAAGTGATGTCGTGTACTGGCTCCGCCTTTTTCCCGAGGGTGG
GGGAGAACCGTATATAAGTGCAGTAGTCGCCGTGAACGTTCTTTTTCGCAACGGGTTTGCCGCCAGAACA
CAGGTAAGTGCCGTGTGTGGTTCCCGCGGGCCTGGCCTCTTTACGGGTTATGGCCCTTGCGTGCCTTGAA
TTACTTCCACGCCCCTGGCTGCAGTACGTGATTCTTGATCCCGAGCTTCGGGTTGGAAGTGGGTGGGAGA
GTTCGAGGCCTTGCGCTTAAGGAGCCCCTTCGCCTCGTGCTTGAGTTGAGGCCTGGCTTGGGCGCTGGGG
CCGCCGCGTGCGAATCTGGTGGCACCTTCGCGCCTGTCTCGCTGCTTTCGATAAGTCTCTAGCCATTTAA
AATTTTTGATGACCTGCTGCGACGCTTTTTTTCTGGCAAGATAGTCTTGTAAATGCGGGCCAAGATCTGC
ACACTGGTATTTCGGTTTTTGGGGCCGCGGGCGGCGACGGGGCCCGTGCGTCCCAGCGCACATGTTCGGC
GAGGCGGGGCCTGCGAGCGCGGCCACCGAGAATCGGACGGGGGTAGTCTCAAGCTGGCCGGCCTGCTCTG
GTGCCTGGCCTCGCGCCGCCGTGTATCGCCCCGCCCTGGGCGGCAAGGCTGGCCCGGTCGGCACCAGTTG
CGTGAGCGGAAAGATGGCCGCTTCCCGGCCCTGCTGCAGGGAGCTCAAAATGGAGGACGCGGCGCTCGGG
AGAGCGGGCGGGTGAGTCACCCACACAAAGGAAAAGGGCCTTTCCGTCCTCAGCCGTCGCTTCATGTGAC
TCCACGGAGTACCGGGCGCCGTCCAGGCACCTCGATTAGTTCTCGAGCTTTTGGAGTACGTCGTCTTTAG
GTTGGGGGGAGGGGTTTTATGCGATGGAGTTTCCCCACACTGAGTGGGTGGAGACTGAAGTTAGGCCAGC
TTGGCACTTGATGTAATTCTCCTTGGAATTTGCCCTTTTTGAGTTTGGATCTTGGTTCATTCTCAAGCCT
CAGACAGTGGTTCAAAGTTTTTTTCTTCCATTTCAGGTGTCGTGAGAGCTCGTTTAGTGAACCGTCAGAT
CGCCTGGAGACGCCATCCACGCTGTTTTGACCTCCATAGAAGAGAACGGGACCGATCCAAATTCTCGAGG
CTAGCTGTACAGCCACCATGCTGCCCTGCCTGGTTGTTCTGCTTGCCGCTCTGCTGTCTCTGAGACTGGG
ATCTGACGCCGACTACAAGGACCACGACGGCGATTATAAGGATCATGACATCGATTACAAGGACGATGAC
GACAAGCACGGCACCGAGCTGCCTTCTCCACCTAGCGTTTGGTTCGAGGCCGAGTTCTTCCACCACATCC
TGCACTGGACCCCTATTCCTAACCAGAGCGAGAGCACCTGTTACGAGGTGGCCCTGCTGAGATACGGCAT
CGAGAGCTGGAACAGCATCAGCAACTGCAGCCAGACACTGAGCTACGACCTGACCGCCGTGACACTGGAT
CTGTACCACAGCAACGGCTACCGGGCCAGAGTTAGAGCCGTGGATGGAAGCAGACACTCCAACTGGACCG
TGACCAACACCAGATTCAGCGTGGACGAAGTGACCCTGACAGTGGGCAGCGTGAACCTGGAAATCCACAA
CGGCTTCATCCTGGGCAAGATCCAGCTGCCTCGGCCTAAGATGGCCCCTGCCAATGATACCTACGAGAGC
ATCTTCAGCCACTTCCGCGAGTACGAGATCGCCATCAGAAAGGTGCCCGGCAACTTCACCTTCACACACA
AGAAAGTGAAGCACGAGAACTTCAGCCTGCTGACCTCTGGCGAAGTGGGCGAGTTCTGCGTGCAAGTGAA
ACCCTCTGTGGCCAGCCGGTCCAACAAAGGCATGTGGTCCAAAGAGGAATGCATCAGCCTGACCAGACAG
TACTTCACCGTGACAAACGTGATCATCTTCTTCGCCTTCGTGCTGCTGCTGTCTGGCGCTCTGGCTTATT
GTCTGGCCCTGCAGCTGTACGTGCGGCGGAGAAAGAAGGGCGCCAAGAGCATGTCTAGCATGGTGTCAGA
CACTAGTTGCACATTCCCTTCATCTGATGGCATATTCTGGAAGCATTGGATTCAAACCAAGGATGGGCAG
TGTGGCAGTCCATTAGTATCAACTAGAGATGGGTTCATTGTTGGTATACACTCAGCATCGAATTTCACCA
ACACAAACAATTATTTCACAAGCGTGCCGAAAAACTTCATGGAATTGAAAACAAATCAGGAGGCGCAGCA
GTGGGTTAGTGGTTGGCGATTAAATGCTGACTCAGTATTGTGGGGGGGCCATAAAGTTTTCATGGTGAAA
CCTGAAGAGCCTTTTCAGCCAGTTAAGGAAGCGACTCAACTCATGAATCTTAAGGGCTCGGAGAACCTGT
ATTTTCAGATGGGGGGAGGCAGCGGGGGCCCTAAGAAAAAGCGCAAAGTCTCCGGAGACGCTCTGGATGA
CTTTGATCTGGACATGCTTGGTTCCGATGCCTTGGACGATTTTGACCTCGATATGCTGGGCTCCGACGCT
CTCGACGATTTCGACCTCGACATGCTGGGTAGCGATGCACTGGATGACTTTGATCTGGATATGCTCGGAT
CCGGTGGTGGCGGGTCTGGAGGAGGAGGTAGTGGTGGAGGTGGCTCTGGTACCGCCAGACCTGGAGAAAG
ACCTTTCCAGTGCAGAATCTGTATGAGAAACTTCAGCAGACAGGACCGCCTGGACAGACACACCAGAACA
CATACAGGAGAGAAGCCATTTCAGTGTAGGATCTGTATGAGGAACTTTAGCCAGAAGGAGCACCTGGCCG
GACATCTGCGCACACACACTGGAGAGAAGCCATTCCAGTGTAGAATCTGCATGAGAAACTTCAGCAGACG
CGACAACCTGAACAGACACCTCAAGACACACCTGAGAGGAAGCTGAGCGGCCGCTCGAGTCTAGAGGGCC
CGTTTAAACCCGCTGATCAGCCTCGACTGTGCCTTCTAGTTGCCAGCCATCTGTTGTTTGCCCCTCCCCC
GTGCCTTCCTTGACCCTGGAAGGTGCCACTCCCACTGTCCTTTCCTAATAAAATGAGGAAATTGCATCGC
ATTGTCTGAGTAGGTGTCATTCTATTCTGGGGGGTGGGGTGGGGCAGGACAGCAAGGGGGAGGATTGGGA
AGTCAATAGCAGGCATGCTGGGGATGCGGTGGGCTCTATGGCTTCTGAGGCAGGTCGAAGAGACTGCCCG
ACACATCTTAGTGAGCGCATCGCGATAAGCTCTAGAGGGACAGCCCCCCCCCAAAGCCCCCAGGGATGTA
ATTACGTCCCTCCCCCGCTAGGGGGCAGCAGCGAGCCGCCCGGGGCTCCGCTCCGGTCCGGCGCTCCCCC
CGCATCCCCGAGCCGGCAGCGTGCGGGGACAGCCCGGGCACGGGGAAGGTGGCACGGGATCGCTTTCCTC
TGAACGCTTCTCGCTGCTCTTTGAGCCTGCAGACACCTGGGGGGATACGGGGAAAAAGCTTTAGGCTGAA
AGAGAGATTTAGAATGACAGAATCATAGAACGGCCTGCGTACGGATGGGGCTCTAGCTCTAGAGCTTGAT
ATCGAATTCCTGCAGCCCCGCTAGAGGGACAGCCCCCCCCCAAAGCCCCCAGGGATGTAATTACGTCCCT
CCCCCGCTAGGGGGCAGCAGCGAGCCGCCCGGGGCTCCGCTCCGGTCCGGCGCTCCCCCCGCATCCCCGA
GCCGGCAGCGTGCGGGGACAGCCCGGGCACGGGGAAGGTGGCACGGGATCGCTTTCCTCTGAACGCTTCT
CGCTGCTCTTTGAGCCTGCAGACACCTGGGGGGATACGGGGAAAAAGCTTTAGGCTGAAAGAGAGATTTA
GAATGACAGAATCATAGAACGGCCTGGGCGCGCCTGGTGGCGAACGATCAACAGACGGGAGAGGTTACGA
GGATGCACATGTGACCGAGGGATCTAGAGGGCCCGTTTAAACCCGCTGATCAGCCTCGACTGTGCCTTCT
AGTTGCCAGCCATCTGTTGTTTGCCCCTCCCCCGTGCCTTCCTTGACCCTGGAAGGTGCCACTCCCACTG
TCCTTTCCTAATAAAATGAGGAAATTGCATCGCATTGTCTGAGTAGGTGTCATTCTATTCTGGGGGGTGG
GGTGGGGCAGGACAGCAAGGGGGAGGATTGGGAAGTCAATAGCAGGCATGCTGGGGATGCGGTGGGCTCT
ATGGCTTCTGAGGCGGAAAGAACCAGCTGGGGCTCTAGGGGGTATCCCC
[124 nt withheld, positions 11390-11513]
C
[91 nt withheld, positions 11515-11605]
A
[49 nt withheld, positions 11607-11655]
CCTTTGACGTTGGAGTCCACGTTCTTT
[37 nt withheld, positions 11683-11719]
ACCCTATCTCGGTCTATTCTTTTGATTTATAAGGGATTTTGCCGATTTCGGCCTATTGGTTAAAAAATGA
GCTGATTTAACAAAAATTTAACGCGAATTAATTCTGTGGAATGTGTGTCAGTTAGGCTCAATTAGTCAGC
AACCATAGTCCCGCCCCTAACTCCGCCCATCCCGCCCCTAACTCCGCCCAGTTCCGCCCATTCTCCGCCC
CATGGCTGACTAATTTTTTTTATTTATGCAGAGGCCGAGGCCGCCTCTGCCTCTGAGCTATTCCAGAAGT
AGTGAGGAGGCTTTTTTGGAGGCCTAGGCTTTTGCAAAAAGCTCCCGGGAGCTTGTATATCCATTTTCGG
AGGTTGGGCTTCGGAATCGTTTTCCGGGACGCCGGCTGGATGATCCTCCAGCGCGGGGATCTCATGCTGG
AGTTCTTCGCCCACCCCAACTTGTTTATTGCAGCTTATAATGGTTACAAATAAAGCAATAGCATCACAAA
TTTCACAAATAAAGCATTTTTTTCACTGCATTCTAGTTGTGGTTTGTCCAAACTCATCAATGTATCTTAT
CATGTCTGTATACCGTCGACCTCTAGCTAGAGCTTGGCGTAATCATGGTCATAGCTGTTTCCTGTGTGAA
ATTGTTATCCGCTCACAATTCCACACAACATACGAGCCGGAAGCATAAAGTGTAAAGCCTGGGGTGCCTA
ATGAGTGAGCTAACTCACATTAATTGCGTTGCGCTCACTGCCCGCTTTCCAGTCGGGAAACCTGTCGTGC
CAGCTGCATTAATGAATCGGCCAACGCGCGGGGAGAGGCGGTTTGCGTATTGGGCGCTCTTCCGCTTCCT
CGCTCACTGACTCGCTGCGCTCGGTCGTTCGGCTGCGGCGAGCGGTATCAGCTCACTCAAAGGCGGTAAT
ACGGTTATCCACAGAATCAGGGGATAACGCAGGAAAGAACATGTGAGCAAAAGGCCAGCAAAAGGCCAGG
AACCGTAAAAAGGCCGCGTTGCTGGCGTTTTTCCATAGGCTCCGCCCCCCTGACGAGCATCACAAAAATC
GACGCTCAAGTCAGAGGTGGCGAAACCCGACAGGACTATAAAGATACCAGGCGTTTCCCCCTGGAAGCTC
CCTCGTGCGCTCTCCTGTTCCGACCCTGCCGCTTACCGGATACCTGTCCGCCTTTCTCCCTTCGGGAAGC
GTGGCGCTTTCTCATAGCTCACGCTGTAGGTATCTCAGTTCGGTGTAGGTCGTTCGCTCCAAGCTGGGCT
GTGTGCACGAACCCCCCGTTCAGCCCGACCGCTGCGCCTTATCCGGTAACTATCGTCTTGAGTCCAACCC
GGTAAGACACGACTTATCGCCACTGGCAGCAGCCACTGGTAACAGGATTAGCAGAGCGAGGTATGTAGGC
GGTGCTACAGAGTTCTTGAAGTGGTGGCCTAACTACGGCTACACTAGAAGAACAGTATTTGGTATCTGCG
CTCTGCTGAAGCCAGTTACCTTCGGAAAAAGAGTTGGTAGCTCTTGATCCGGCAAACAAACCACCGCTGG
TAGCGGTGGTTTTTTTGTTTGCAAGCAGCAGATTACGCGCAGAAAAAAAGGATCTCAAGAAGATCCTTTG
ATCTTTTCTACGGGGTCTGACGCTCAGTGGAACGAAAACTCACGTTAAGGGATTTTGGTCATGAGATTAT
CAAAAAGGATCTTCACCTAGATCCTTTTAAATTAAAAATGAAGTTTTAAATCAATCTAAAGTATATATGA
GTAAACTTGGTCTGACAGTTACCAATGCTTGACATTGGTCATGGCTAGTGCTTGGATTCTCACCAATAAA
AAACGCCCGGCGGCAACCGAGCGTTCTGAACAAATCCAGATGGAGTTCTGAGGTCATTACTGGATCTATC
AACAGGAGTCCAAGCCAATTCTCGAACCCCAGAGTCCCGCTCAGAAGAACTCGTCAAGAAGGCGATAGAA
GGCGATGCGCTGCGAATCGGGAGCGGCGATACCGTAAAGCACGAGGAAGCGGTCAGCCCATTCGCCGCCA
AGCTCTTCAGCAATATCACGGGTAGCCAACGCTATGTCCTGATAGCGGTCCGCCACACCCAGCCGGCCAC
AGTCGATGAATCCAGAAAAGCGGCCATTTTCCACCATGATATTCGGCAAGCAGGCATCGCCGTGGGTCAC
GACGAGATCCTCGCCGTCGGGCATACGCGCCTTGAGCCTGGCGAACAGTTCGGCTGGCGCGAGCCCCTGA
TGCTCTTCGTCCAGATCATCCTGATCGACAAGACCGGCTTCCATCCGAGTACGTGCTCGCTCGATGCGAT
GTTTCGCTTGGTGGTCGAATGGGCAGGTAGCCGGATCAAGCGTATGCAGCCGCCGCATTGCATCAGCCAT
GATGGATACTTTCTCGGCAGGAGCAAGGTGAGATGACAGGAGATCCTGCCCCGGCACTTCGCCCAATAGC
AGCCAGTCCCTTCCCGCTTCAGTGACAACGTCGAGCACAGCCGCGCAAGGAACGCCCGTCGTGGCCAGCC
ACGATAGCCGCGCTGCCTCGTCTTGCAGTTCATTCAGGGCACCGGACAGGTCGGTCTTGACAAAAAGAAC
CGGGCGACCCTGCGCTGACAGCCGGAACACGGCGGCATCAGAGCAGCCGATTGTCTGTTGTGCCCAGTCA
TAGCCGAATAGCCTCTCCACCCAAGCCGCCGGAGAACCTGCGTGCAATCCATCTTGTTCAATCATGCGAA
ACGATCCTCATCCTGTCTCTTGATCAGATCTTGATCCCCTGCGCCATCAGATCCTTGGCGGCAAGAAAGC
CATCCAGTTTACTTTGCAGGGCTTCCCAACCTTACCAGAGGGCGGCCCAACTGGCAATTCCGACGTC
